>Addgene plasmid #134970 | ced-4S in pXHA | addgene full sequence | sequence record 266301 | Addgene NGS Result
TAATACGACTCACTATAGGGAGACCACAACGGTTTCCCTCTAGCCTCGAGGCCTCGAGGCTAGAAATAAT
TTTGTTTAACTTTAAGAAGGAGATATACCATGGCTTACCCATACGATGTTCCAGATTACGCTAGCTTGGG
TGGTCATATGCTCTGCGAAATCGAATGCCGCGCTTTGAGCACGGCACACACGAGGCTCATCCACGACTTT
GAACCACGTGACGCATTGACTTATTTAGAAGGCAAAAACATTTTCACAGAAGATCATTCTGAACTTATCA
GTAAAATGTCAACTCGCCTCGAGAGGATCGCCAATTTTCTTCGAATCTATCGACGTCAAGCTTCTGAACT
TGGACCACTCATCGACTTTTTCAACTACAACAATCAAAGTCACCTTGCTGATTTCCTCGAAGACTACATC
GATTTTGCGATAAATGAGCCAGATCTACTTCGTCCAGTAGTGATTGCTCCACAATTTTCCCGACAAATGC
TCGATAGGAAACTATTGCTTGGGAATGTTCCAAAACAAATGACATGCTATATTCGAGAGTATCACGTGGA
TCGAGTGATCAAAAAGCTCGACGAGATGTGTGATTTAGACTCCTTTTTTCTGTTTCTACACGGCCGAGCT
GGATCCGGAAAATCAGTAATTGCATCACAAGCTCTTTCGAAATCTGACCAACTTATTGGAATAAATTATG
ATTCAATCGTTTGGCTCAAAGATAGTGGAACAGCTCCAAAATCTACATTCGATTTATTTACGGATATTTT
GCTGATGCTAAAAAGCGAAGACGATCTTCTCAATTTCCCATCGGTGGAGCATGTCACGTCAGTTGTACTC
AAAAGGATGATCTGCAACGCACTCATTGATCGTCCAAATACTTTATTCGTATTTGATGACGTAGTTCAAG
AAGAAACAATTCGTTGGGCTCAGGAGCTACGTCTTCGATGTCTTGTAACTACTCGTGACGTGGAAATATC
AAATGCTGCTTCTCAAACATGCGAATTCATTGAAGTGACATCATTGGAAATCGATGAATGTTATGATTTT
CTAGAAGCTTATGGAATGCCGATGCCTGTTGGAGAAAAAGAAGAAGATGTGCTTAATAAAACAATCGAAC
TAAGCAGTGGAAATCCAGCAACGCTTATGATGTTTTTCAAGTCTTGTGAACCGAAAACATTTGAAAAAAT
GGCACAGCTTAATAACAAATTGGAAAGTCGAGGATTAGTCGGTGTTGAATGTATCACCCCTTACTCGTAC
AAGTCACTCGCAATGGCTCTTCAAAGATGTGTTGAAGTTTTGTCAGATGAGGATCGAAGTGCTCTTGCTT
TCGCAGTTGTGATGCCTCCTGGAGTTGATATACCCGTCAAGCTATGGTCATGTGTTATTCCAGTTGATAT
TTGTTCAAATGAAGAAGAACAATTGGATGATGAAGTTGCGGATCGGTTGAAAAGACTCAGCAAACGTGGA
GCTCTTCTCAGTGGAAAACGAATGCCCGTTTTGACATTCAAAATTGATCATATTATCCATATGTTCTTGA
AACACGTCGTTGATGCACAAACTATCGCCAATGGAATCTCAATTCTCGAGCAGCGTCTTCTTGAAATAGG
AAACAATAATGTATCAGTACCGGAGCGACATATACCATCACATTTCCAAAAATTCCGTCGTTCATCAGCC
AGTGAGATGTATCCAAAAACTACAGAAGAAACTGTGATCCGTCCTGAAGACTTCCCAAAGTTCATGCAAT
TGCACCAGAAATTCTATGACTCCCTCAAAAATTTTGCATGCTGTTAAAACCTATCGTGTACAATATTGCC
TGTATATTCCCCTCGAAATACGTTTATACTTTTTCGCACGAGTTTTCTCATTTTTTCATTTGTACTTGTT
TTATTTCTCTCCAAAATTTCAGATCCATATATAGGGCCCGATCCGGCTGCTAACAAAGCCCGAAAGGAAG
CTGAGTTGGCTGCTGCCACCGCTGAGCAATAACTAGCATAACCCCTTGGGGCCTCTAAACGGGTCTTGAG
GGGTTTTTTGCTGAAAGGAGGAACTATATCCGGATATCCACAGGACGGGTGTGGTCGCCATGATCGCGTA
GTCGATAGTGGCTCCAAGTAGCGAAGCGAGCAGGACTGGGCGGCGGCCAAAGCGGTCGGACAGTGCTCCG
AGAACGGGTGCGCATAGAAATTGCATCAACGCATATAGCGCTAGCAGCACGCCATAGTGACTGGCGATGC
TGTCGGAATGGACGATATCCCGCAAGAGGCCCGGCAGTACCGGCATAACCAAGCCTATGCCTACAGCATC
CAGGGTGACGGTGCCGAGGATGACGATGAGCGCATTGTTAGATTTCATACACGGTGCCTGACTGCGTTAG
CAATTTAACTGTGATAAACTACCGCATTAAAGCTTATCGATGATAAGCTGTCAAACATGAGAATTCTTGA
AGACGAAAGGGCCTCGTGATACGCCTATTTTTATAGGTTAATGTCATGATAATAATGGTTTCTTAGACGT
CAGGTGGCACTTTTCGGGGAAATGTGCGCGGAACCCCTATTTGTTTATTTTTCTAAATACATTCAAATAT
GTATCCGCTCATGAGACAATAACCCTGATAAATGCTTCAATAATATTGAAAAAGGAAGAGTATGAGTATT
CAACATTTCCGTGTCGCCCTTATTCCCTTTTTTGCGGCATTTTGCCTTCCTGTTTTTGCTCACCCAGAAA
CGCTGGTGAAAGTAAAAGATGCTGAAGATCAGTTGGGTGCACGAGTGGGTTACATCGAACTGGATCTCAA
CAGCGGTAAGATCCTTGAGAGTTTTCGCCCCGAAGAACGTTTTCCAATGATGAGCACTTTTAAAGTTCTG
CTATGTGGCGCGGTATTATCCCGTGTTGACGCCGGGCAAGAGCAACTCGGTCGCCGCATACACTATTCTC
AGAATGACTTGGTTGAGTACTCACCAGTCACAGAAAAGCATCTTACGGATGGCATGACAGTAAGAGAATT
ATGCAGTGCTGCCATAACCATGAGTGATAACACTGCGGCCAACTTACTTCTGACAACGATCGGAGGACCG
AAGGAGCTAACCGCTTTTTTGCACAACATGGGGGATCATGTAACTCGCCTTGATCGTTGGGAACCGGAGC
TGAATGAAGCCATACCAAACGACGAGCGTGACACCACGATGCCTGCAGCAATGGCAACAACGTTGCGCAA
ACTATTAACTGGCGAACTACTTACTCTAGCTTCCCGGCAACAATTAATAGACTGGATGGAGGCGGATAAA
GTTGCAGGACCACTTCTGCGCTCGGCCCTTCCGGCTGGCTGGTTTATTGCTGATAAATCTGGAGCCGGTG
AGCGTGGGTCTCGCGGTATCATTGCAGCACTGGGGCCAGATGGTAAGCCCTCCCGTATCGTAGTTATCTA
CACGACGGGGAGTCAGGCAACTATGGATGAACGAAATAGACAGATCGCTGAGATAGGTGCCTCACTGATT
AAGCATTGGTAACTGTCAGACCAAGTTTACTCATATATACTTTAGATTGATTTAAAACTTCATTTTTAAT
TTAAAAGGATCTAGGTGAAGATCCTTTTTGATAATCTCATGACCAAAATCCCTTAACGTGAGTTTTCGTT
CCACTGAGCGTCAGACCCCGTAGAAAAGATCAAAGGATCTTCTTGAGATCCTTTTTTTCTGCGCGTAATC
TGCTGCTTGCAAACAAAAAAACCACCGCTACCAGCGGTGGTTTGTTTGCCGGATCAAGAGCTACCAACTC
TTTTTCCGAAGGTAACTGGCTTCAGCAGAGCGCAGATACCAAATACTGTCCTTCTAGTGTAGCCGTAGTT
AGGCCACCACTTCAAGAACTCTGTAGCACCGCCTACATACCTCGCTCTGCTAATCCTGTTACCAGTGGCT
GCTGCCAGTGGCGATAAGTCGTGTCTTACCGGGTTGGACTCAAGACGATAGTTACCGGATAAGGCGCAGC
GGTCGGGCTGAACGGGGGGTTCGTGCACACAGCCCAGCTTGGAGCGAACGACCTACACCGAACTGAGATA
CCTACAGCGTGAGCTATGAGAAAGCGCCACGCTTCCCGAAGGGAGAAAGGCGGACAGGTATCCGGTAAGC
GGCAGGGTCGGAACAGGAGAGCGCACGAGGGAGCTTCCAGGGGGAAACGCCTGGTATCTTTATAGTCCTG
TCGGGTTTCGCCACCTCTGACTTGAGCGTCGATTTTTGTGATGCTCGTCAGGGGGGCGGAGCCTATGGAA
AAACGCCAGCAACGCGGCCTTTTTACGGTTCCTGGCCTTTTGCTGGCCTTTTGCTCACATGTTCTTTCCT
GCGTTATCCCCTGATTCTGTGGATAACCGTATTACCGCCTTTGAGTGAGCTGATACCGCTCGCCGCAGCC
GAACGACCGAGCGCAGCGAGTCAGTGAGCGAGGAAGCGGAAGAGCGCCTGATGCGGTATTTTCTCCTTAC
GCATCTGTGCGGTATTTCACACCGCAATGGTGCACTCTCAGTACAATCTGCTCTGATGCCGCATAGTTAA
GCCAGTATACACTCCGCTATCGCTACGTGACTGGGTCATGGCTGCGCCCCGACACCCGCCAACACCCGCT
GACGCGCCCTGACGGGCTTGTCTGCTCCCGGCATCCGCTTACAGACAAGCTGTGACCGTCTCCGGGAGCT
GCATGTGTCAGAGGTTTTCACCGTCATCACCGAAACGCGCGAGGCAGCTGCGGTAAAGCTCATCAGCGTG
GTCGTGAAGCGATTCACAGATGTCTGCCTGTTCATCCGCGTCCAGCTCGTTGAGTTTCTCCAGAAGCGTT
AATGTCTGGCTTCTGATAAAGCGGGCCATGTTAAGGGCGGTTTTTTCCTGTTTGGTCACTGATGCCTCCG
TGTAAGGGGGATTTCTGTTCATGGGGGTAATGATACCGATGAAACGAGAGAGGATGCTCACGATACGGGT
TACTGATGATGAACATGCCCGGTTACTGGAACGTTGTGAGGGTAAACAACTGGCGGTATGGATGCGGCGG
GACCAGAGAAAAATCACTCAGGGTCAATGCCAGCGCTTCGTTAATACAGATGTAGGTGTTCCACAGGGTA
GCCAGCAGCATCCTGCGATGCAGATCCGGAACATAATGGTGCAGGGCGCTGACTTCCGCGTTTCCAGACT
TTACGAAACACGGAAACCGAAGACCATTCATGTTGTTGCTCAGGTCGCAGACGTTTTGCAGCAGCAGTCG
CTTCACGTTCGCTCGCGTATCGGTGATTCATTCTGCTAACCAGTAAGGCAACCCCGCCAGCCTAGCCGGG
TCCTCAACGACAGGAGCACGATCATGCGCACCCGTGGCCAGGACCCAACGCTGCCCGAGATGCGCCGCGT
GCGGCTGCTGGAGATGGCGGACGCGATGGATATGTTCTGCCAAGGGTTGGTTTGCGCATTCACAGTTCTC
CGCAAGAATTGATTGGCTCCAATTCTTGGAGTGGTGAATCCGTTAGCGAGGTGCCGCCGGCTTCCATTCA
GGTCGAGGTGGCCCGGCTCCATGCACCGCGACGCAACGCGGGGAGGCAGACAAGGTATAGGGCGGCGCCT
ACAATCCATGCCAACCCGTTCCATGTGCTCGCCGAGGCGGCATAAATCGCCGTGACGATCAGCGGTCCAA
TGATCGAAGTTAGGCTGGTAAGAGCCGCGAGCGATCCTTGAAGCTGTCCCTGATGGTCGTCATCTACCTG
CCTGGACAGCATGGCCTGCAACGCGGGCATCCCGATGCCGCCGGAAGCGAGAAGAATCATAATGGGGAAG
GCCATCCAGCCTCGCGTCGCGAACGCCAGCAAGACGTAGCCCAGCGCGTCGGCCGCCATGCCGGCGATAA
TGGCCTGCTTCTCGCCGAAACGTTTGGTGGCGGGACCAGTGACGAAGGCTTGAGCGAGGGCGTGCAAGAT
TCCGAATACCGCAAGCGACAGGCCGATCATCGTCGCGCTCCAGCGAAAGCGGTCCTCGCCGAAAATGACC
CAGAGCGCTGCCGGCACCTGTCCTACGAGTTGCATGATAAAGAAGACAGTCATAAGTGCGGCGACGATAG
TCATGCCCCGCGCCCACCGGAAGGAGCTGACTGGGTTGAAGGCTCTCAAGGGCATCGGTCGACGCTCTCC
CTTATGCGACTCCTGCATTAGGAAGCAGCCCAGTAGTAGGTTGAGGCCGTTGAGCACCGCCGCCGCAAGG
AATGGTGCATGCAAGGAGATGGCGCCCAACAGTCCCCCGGCCACGGGGCCTGCCACCATACCCACGCCGA
AACAAGCGCTCATGAGCCCGAAGTGGCGAGCCCGATCTTCCCCATCGGTGATGTCGGCGATATAGGCGCC
AGCAACCGCACCTGTGGCGCCGGTGATGCCGGCCACGATGCGTCCGGCGTAGAGGATCGAGATCTCGATC
CCGCGAAAT
Features (pLannotate 1.2.2; 15 found; start..end, strand, type, name):
      1..19      +  promoter       T7 promoter: promoter for bacteriophage T7 RNA polymerase
     71..93      +  RBS            RBS: efficient ribosome binding site from bacteriophage T7 gene 10 (Olins and Rangwala, 1989)
    106..132     +  CDS            3xHA (fragment): three tandem HA epitope tags
    148..1794    +  CDS            ced-4: CED4_CAEEL - Experimental evidence at protein level: Swiss-Prot protein existence level 1. [Isoform b]: Prevents programmed cell death. From Caenorhabditis elegans.
   1936..1985    +  CDS            SET1 (fragment): solubility-enhancement tag derived from T7 phage gene 10B
   1993..2040    +  terminator     T7 terminator: transcription terminator for bacteriophage T7 RNA polymerase
   2066..2358    -  CDS            TcR (fragment): tetracycline efflux protein; tet; confers resistance to tetracycline
   2406..2434    -  promoter       tet promoter: E. coli promoter for tetracycline efflux protein gene
   2547..2651    +  promoter       AmpR promoter: bla
   2652..3512    +  CDS            AmpR: β-lactamase; bla; confers resistance to ampicillin, carbenicillin, and related antibiotics
   3683..4271    +  rep_origin     ori: high-copy-number ColE1/pMB1/pBR322/pUC origin of replication
   4457..4596    -  misc_feature   bom: basis of mobility region from pBR322
   4698..4889    -  CDS            rop: Rop protein, which maintains plasmids at low copy number; rop
   4906..5286    +  CDS            YPB1_ECOLX: Protein predicted: Swiss-Prot protein existence level 4. From Escherichia coli.
   5528..6428    -  CDS            TcR (fragment): tetracycline efflux protein; tet; confers resistance to tetracycline
