[The description below was written by a language model from this plasmid's Addgene catalogue record and pLannotate feature annotations shown in this document.]
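Description:
ced-4S in pXHA is a 6,449 nt bacterial expression plasmid that carries the cDNA for the short isoform of the Caenorhabditis elegans cell-death gene ced-4. It was made to produce recombinant CED-4 protein as an antigen for raising antibodies. The annotated features indicate that the pXHA backbone is a pET-style, pBR322-derived vector. It has a ColE1/pMB1-type origin together with the bom mobility region and the rop gene, which normally restrains copy number, although the catalogue lists copy number as unknown. Selection is by ampicillin through the β-lactamase gene and its own promoter. Two fragments of the tetracycline efflux gene and the tet promoter are also detected. These appear to be non-functional remnants of the pBR322 tetracycline resistance locus, interrupted by the expression cassette.

The expression cassette starts with a bacteriophage T7 promoter and the efficient T7 gene 10 ribosome binding site. A short sequence follows that is annotated as a fragment of a 3xHA tag, about the length of a single HA epitope, and this probably explains the vector name. The ced-4 open reading frame lies just downstream, so the product is expected to be N-terminally HA-tagged CED-4, though the reading frame across the junction cannot be confirmed from the table. The automated annotation matched the insert to the CED-4 protein entry and quoted a note about isoform b, but the record itself identifies the insert as ced-4S. A small gene 10-derived fragment and the T7 terminator close the cassette. Expression would require a host that supplies T7 RNA polymerase; the DH5alpha strain listed in the record serves for propagation only.
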