Addgene plasmid #134970: ced-4S in pXHA
Purpose: ced-4S cDNA cloned into pXHA backbone, used for production of antibodies
Depositing lab: Robert Horvitz. Depositing organization: Massachusetts Institute of Technology. Publication: Translocation of C. elegans CED-4 to nuclear membranes during programmed cell death. Chen F, Hersh BM, Conradt B, Zhou Z, Riemer D, Gruenbaum Y, Horvitz HR. Science. 2000 Feb 25;287(5457):1485-9. doi: 10.1126/science.287.5457.1485. PubMed 10688797.
Backbone
  Vector backbone: pXHA
Growth in bacteria
  Bacterial resistance: Ampicillin, 100 μg/mL
  Growth temperature: 37°C
  Growth strain: DH5alpha
  Copy number: Unknown
Gene/Insert
  Gene/Insert name: ced-4
  Species: C. elegans (nematode)
  GenBank ID: NM_001026031.2
  Entrez Gene: ced-4 (a.k.a. CELE_C35D10.9)
Terms and licenses: Academic/Nonprofit Terms; Industry Terms: Not Available to Industry
How to cite: ced-4S in pXHA was a gift from Robert Horvitz (Addgene plasmid # 134970 ; http://n2t.net/addgene:134970 ; RRID:Addgene_134970)
